Addgene plasmid #231386: pBG-ttLbUV2
Purpose: LbCas12a variant with D156R and E795L mutations and harboring same NLS sequence as PEmax but codon-optimized for dicot species; for Agrobacterium-mediated Arabidopsis transformation.
Depositing lab: Qi-Jun Chen. Depositing organization: China Agricultural University. Publication: Enhanced editing efficiency in Arabidopsis with a LbCas12a variant harboring D156R and E795L mutations. Xin C, Qiao D, Wang J, Sun W, Cao Z, Lu Y, Jiang Y, Chai Y, Wang XC, Chen QJ. aBIOTECH. 2024 Mar 26;5(2):117-126. doi: 10.1007/s42994-024-00144-w. eCollection 2024 Jun. PubMed 38978783.
Backbone
  Vector backbone: pCambia
  Vector type: Plant Expression, CRISPR
Growth in bacteria
  Bacterial resistance: Kanamycin, 50 μg/mL
  Growth temperature: 37°C
  Growth strain: DH5alpha
  Copy number: High Copy
Gene/Insert
  Gene/Insert name: ttLbCas12a Ultra V2
  gRNA/shRNA sequence: U6-crRNA-HDV-U6t cassette
  Species: Synthetic
  Mutation: D156R and E795L
  Cloning method: Golden Gate
Terms and licenses: Academic/Nonprofit Terms; Industry Terms: Not Available to Industry
How to cite: pBG-ttLbUV2 was a gift from Qi-Jun Chen (Addgene plasmid # 231386 ; http://n2t.net/addgene:231386 ; RRID:Addgene_231386)
