[The description below was written by a language model from this plasmid's Addgene catalogue record and pLannotate feature annotations shown in this document.]
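Description:
pBG-ttLbUV2 is a pCambia-derived binary T-DNA vector of about 19.6 kb for CRISPR/Cas12a genome editing in Arabidopsis by Agrobacterium-mediated transformation. The backbone outside the T-DNA borders carries a kanamycin resistance gene (aphA-3 type) for bacterial selection, a high-copy ColE1/pMB1-type origin with the pBR322 bom region for propagation in E. coli, and the pVS1 oriV, RepA and StaA functions that allow replication and stable maintenance in Agrobacterium.

Between the nopaline-type right and left border repeats sits the editing payload. The catalogue describes it as ttLbCas12a Ultra V2, a synthetic LbCas12a variant carrying the D156R and E795L mutations, fused to the same nuclear localisation signals as PEmax and codon-optimised for dicots. The automated annotation does not label this coding sequence, but a large unannotated stretch lies upstream of the pea rbcS-E9 terminator, which is where it most plausibly resides. The promoter driving the nuclease is not stated in the record. Guide expression is recorded as a U6-crRNA-HDV-U6t cassette, in which a U6 promoter transcribes the crRNA and an HDV ribozyme trims its 3' end. The listed Golden Gate method is presumably how target spacers are inserted.

The T-DNA also contains a CaMV 35S promoter fragment upstream of the bar gene with a CaMV poly(A) signal, giving phosphinothricin (glufosinate) selection of transformed plants. A Discosoma-derived fluorescent protein ORF with a MAS terminator is also present, possibly as a visual marker, though the record does not say. An AmpR cassette is also annotated within the T-DNA, with no stated role. Several short hits, such as the HST, KillerOrange and yitI matches, are probably annotation artefacts.
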