Features (pLannotate 1.2.2; 30 found; start..end, strand, type, name):
      1..25      -  misc_feature   RB T-DNA repeat: right border repeat from nopaline C58 T-DNA
     91..245     -  CDS            lacZα (fragment): LacZα fragment of β-galactosidase; lacZ fragment
    734..1420    +  CDS            Blue102: Blue102 is a fluorescent protein published in 2010, derived from Discosoma sp..
   1425..1677    +  terminator     MAS terminator: mannopine synthase terminator
   2165..2269    +  promoter       AmpR promoter: bla
   2270..3130    +  CDS            AmpR: β-lactamase; bla; confers resistance to ampicillin, carbenicillin, and related antibiotics
   3628..3711    +  CDS            HST (fragment): HSTC_ARATH - Also known as HPT2, VTE2-2. Experimental evidence at protein level: Swiss-Prot protein existence level 1. Involved in the synthesis of plastoquinone-9. Can use both homogentisic acid and 2,5-dihydroxyphenylacetic acid gamma-lactone as prenyl acceptors, and solanesyl diphosphate > farnesyl diphosphate > geranylgeranyl diphosphate >> phytyl diphosphate as prenyl donors. Do not catalyze the decardoxylation of homogentisate uncoupled from prenylation. From Arabidopsis thaliana (Mouse-ear cress).
   3977..4051    +  CDS            HST (fragment): HSTC_ARATH - Also known as HPT2, VTE2-2. Experimental evidence at protein level: Swiss-Prot protein existence level 1. Involved in the synthesis of plastoquinone-9. Can use both homogentisic acid and 2,5-dihydroxyphenylacetic acid gamma-lactone as prenyl acceptors, and solanesyl diphosphate > farnesyl diphosphate > geranylgeranyl diphosphate >> phytyl diphosphate as prenyl donors. Do not catalyze the decardoxylation of homogentisate uncoupled from prenylation. From Arabidopsis thaliana (Mouse-ear cress).
   5227..5249    +  CDS            KillerOrange (fragment): orange fluorescent protein KillerOrange, a genetically-encoded photosensitizer derived from KillerRed (Sarkisyan et al., 2015) mammalian codon-optimized
   8595..9227    +  terminator     E9 terminator: terminator and polyadenylation signal from the pea rbcS-E9 gene
   9264..9286    -  protein_bind   lac operator (fragment): The lac repressor binds to the lac operator to inhibit transcription in E. coli. This inhibition can be relieved by adding lactose or isopropyl-β-D-thiogalactopyranoside (IPTG). lac repressor encoded by lacI
   9290..9320    -  promoter       lac promoter: promoter for the E. coli lac operon
   9335..9356    -  protein_bind   CAP binding site: CAP binding activates transcription in the presence of cAMP. E. coli catabolite activator protein
   9369..9457    -  CDS            lacI (fragment): lac repressor; lacI; The lac repressor binds to the lac operator to inhibit transcription in E. coli. This inhibition can be relieved by adding lactose or isopropyl-β-D-thiogalactopyranoside (IPTG).
   9547..9798    +  promoter       CaMV 35S promoter (fragment): strong constitutive promoter from cauliflower mosaic virus
  10267..10815   +  CDS            bar: PAT_STRHY - Experimental evidence at protein level: Swiss-Prot protein existence level 1. Inactivates phosphinothricin (PPT) by transfer of an acetyl group from acetyl CoA. Can also acetylate demethylphosphinothricin but not PTT or glutamate. This enzyme is an effector of phosphinothricin tripeptide (PTT or bialaphos) resistance. From Streptomyces hygroscopicus. Introduced by genetic manipulation and expressed in glufosinate-tolerant maize by Dekalb Genetics.
  10870..11298   +  CDS            yitI: YITI_BACSU - Protein inferred from homology: Swiss-Prot protein existence level 3. From Bacillus subtilis (strain 168).
  11377..11536   +  polyA_signal   CaMV poly(A) signal (fragment): cauliflower mosaic virus polyadenylation signal
  11602..11626   -  misc_feature   LB T-DNA repeat: left border repeat from nopaline C58 T-DNA
  12090..12884   +  CDS            KanR: aminoglycoside phosphotransferase; aphA-3; confers resistance to kanamycin
  14152..14221   +  ncRNA          RNA-OUT: Accession: RF00240 - RNA-OUT
  14281..14324   -  terminator     rrnB T1 terminator: Escherichia coli rrnB; transcription terminator T1 from the E. coli rrnB gene
  14456..14483   +  terminator     rrnB T2 terminator: transcription terminator T2 from the E. coli rrnB gene
  14589..15177   +  rep_origin     ori: high-copy-number ColE1/pMB1/pBR322/pUC origin of replication
  15363..15503   -  misc_feature   bom: basis of mobility region from pBR322
  15605..15644   -  CDS            rop (fragment): Rop protein, which maintains plasmids at low copy number; rop
  15847..16041   -  rep_origin     pVS1 oriV: origin of replication for the Pseudomonas plasmid pVS1 (Heeb et al., 2000)
  16107..17180   -  CDS            pVS1 RepA: replication protein from the Pseudomonas plasmid pVS1 (Heeb et al., 2000)
  17609..18238   -  CDS            pVS1 StaA: stability protein from the Pseudomonas plasmid pVS1 (Heeb et al., 2000)
  18798..19199   -  CDS            Y4CG_SINFN (fragment): Protein inferred from homology: Swiss-Prot protein existence level 3. From Sinorhizobium fredii (strain NBRC 101917 / NGR234).
>Addgene plasmid #231386 | pBG-ttLbUV2 | addgene full sequence | sequence record 461803 | Addgene NGS Result
GTTTACCCGCCAATATATCCTGTCAAACACTGATAGTTTAAACTGAAGGCGGGAAACGACAATCTGATCC
AAGCTCAAGCTGCTCTAGCATTCGCCATTCAGGCTGCGCAACTGTTGGGAAGGGCGATCGGTGCGGGCCT
CTTCGCTATTACGCCAGCTGGCGAAAGGGGGATGTGCTGCAAGGCGATTAAGTTGGGTAACGCCAGGGTT
TTCCCAGTCACGACGTTGTAAAACGACGGCCAGTGCCAAGCTATTCGCTACCTTAGGACCGTTATAGTTA
CGAGCTTACAATTGATTGACAACTAAGCTGGCACAACTATATTTCCAACATCACTAGCTACCATCAAAAG
ATTGACTTCTCATCTTACTCGATTGAAACCAAATTAACATAGGGTTTTTATTTAAATAAAAGTTTAACCT
TCTTTTTAAAAAATTGTTCATAGTGTCATGTCAGAACAAGAGCTACAAATCACACATAGCATGCATAAGC
GGAGCTATGATGAGTGGTATTGTTTTGTTCGTCACTTGTCACTCTTTTCCAACACATAATCCCGACAACA
ACGTAAGAGCATCTCTCTCTCTCCACACACACTCATGCATGCATGCATTCTTACACGTGATTGCCATGCA
AATCTCCTTTCTCACCTATAAATACAAACCAACCCTTCACTACACTCTTCACTCAAACCAAAACAAGAAA
ACATACACAAATAGCAAAACGGTACCAACAATGGATAACATGGCCATCATCAAGGAGTTCATGCGCTTCA
AGGTGCACATGGAGGGCTCCGTGAACGGCCACGAGTTCGAGATCGAGGGCGAGGGCGAGGGCCGCCCCTA
CGAGGGCACCCAGACCGCCAAGCTGAAGGTGACCAAGGGTGGCCCCCTGCCCTTCGCCTGGGACATCCTG
TCCCCTCAGTTCATGTACGGCTCCAAGGCCTACGTGAAGCACCCCGCCGACATCCCCGACTACTTGAAGC
TGTCCTTCCCCGAGGGCTTCAAGTGGGAGCGCGTGATGAACTTCGAGGACGGCGGCGTGGTGACCGTGAC
CCAGGACTCCTCCCTGCAGGACGGCGAGTTCATCTACAAGGTGAAGCTGCGCGGCACCAACTTCCCCTCC
GACGGCCCCGTAATGCAGAAGAAGACCATGGGCTGGGAGGCCTCCTCCGAGCGGATGTACCCCGAGGACG
GCGCCCTGAAGGGCGAGATCAAGCAGAGGCTGAAGCTGAAGGACGGCGGCCACTACGACGCTGAGGTCAA
GACCACCTACAAGGCCAAGAAGCCCGTGCAGCTGCCCGGCGCCTACAACGTCAACATCAAGTTGGACATC
ACCTCCCACAACGAGGACTACACCATCGTGGAACAGTACGAACGCGCCGAGGGCCGCCACTCCACCGGCG
GCATGGACGAGCTGTACAAGTGAGCTTGGACTCCCATGTTGGCAAAGGCAACCAAACAAACAATGAATGA
TCCGCTCCTGCATATGGGGCGGTTTGAGTATTTCAACTGCCATTTGGGCTGAATTGAAGACATGCTCCTG
TCAGAAATTCCGTGATCTTACTCAATATTCAGTAATCTCGGCCAATATCCTAAATGTGCGTGGCTTTATC
TGTCTTTGTATTGTTTCATCAATTCATGTAACGTTTGCTTTTCTTATGAATTTTCAAATAAATTATCGTA
TTGAGCCTAGGAAGCTTCGACTTGCCTTCCGCACAATACATCATTTCTTCTTAGCTTTTTTTCTTCTTCT
TCGTTCATACAGTTTTTTTTTGTTTATCAGCTTACATTTTCTTGAACCGTAGCTTTCGTTTTCTTCTTTT
TAACTTTCCATTCGGAGTTTTTGTATCTTGTTTCATAGTTTGTCCCAGGATTAGAATGATTAGGCATCGA
ACCTTCAAGAATTTGATTGAATAAAACATCTTCATTCTTAAGATATGAAGATAATCTTCAAAAGGCCCCT
GGGAATCTGAAAGAAGAGAAGCAGGCCCATTTATATGGGAAAGAACAATAGTATTTCTTATATAGGCCCA
TTTAAGTTGAAAACAATCTTCAAAAGTCCCACATCGCTTAGATAAGAAAACGAAGCTGAGTTTATATACA
GCTAGAGTCGAAGTAGTGATTGTAATTTCTACTAAGTGTAGATAGAGACCTTCGGGGAAATGTGCGCGGA
ACCCCTATTTGTTTATTTTTCTAAATACATTCAAATATGTATCCGCTCATGGGACAATAACCCTGATAAA
TGCTTCAATAATATTGAAAAAGGAAGAGTATGAGTATTCAACATTTCCGTGTCGCCCTTATTCCCTTTTT
TGCGGCATTTTGCCTTCCTGTTTTTGCTCACCCAGAAACGCTGGTGAAAGTAAAAGATGCTGAAGATCAG
TTGGGTGCACGAGTGGGTTACATCGAACTGGATCTCAACAGCGGTAAGATCCTTGAGAGTTTTCGCCCCG
AAGAACGTTTTCCAATGATGAGCACTTTTAAAGTTCTGCTATGTGGCGCGGTATTATCCCGTATTGACGC
CGGGCAAGAGCAACTCGGTCGCCGCATACACTATTCTCAGAATGACTTGGTTGAGTACTCACCAGTCACA
GAAAAGCATCTTACGGATGGCATGACAGTAAGAGAATTATGCAGTGCTGCCATAACCATGAGTGATAACA
CTGCGGCCAACTTACTTCTGACAACGATCGGAGGACCGAAGGAGCTAACCGCTTTTTTGCACAACATGGG
GGATCATGTAACTCGCCTTGATCGTTGGGAACCGGAGCTGAATGAAGCCATACCAAACGACGAGCGTGAC
ACCACGATGCCTGTAGCAATGGCAACAACGTTGCGCAAACTATTAACTGGCGAACTACTTACTCTAGCTT
CCCGGCAACAATTAATAGACTGGATGGAGGCGGATAAAGTTGCAGGACCACTTCTGCGCTCGGCCCTTCC
GGCTGGCTGGTTTATTGCTGATAAATCTGGAGCCGGTGAGCGTGGCTCTCGCGGTATCATTGCAGCACTG
GGGCCAGATGGTAAGCCCTCCCGTATCGTAGTTATCTACACCACGGGGAGTCAGGCAACTATGGATGAAC
GAAATAGACAGATCGCTGAGATAGGTGCCTCACTGATTAAGCATTGGTAACTGTCAGACCAAGTTTACTC
ATATATACTTTAGATTGATTTAAAACTTCATTTTTAATTTAAAAGGATCTAGGTGAAGATCCTTTTTGAT
AATCCCATGACCAAAATCCCTTAACGTGAGTTTTCGTTCCACTGAGCGTCAGGTCTCAGCCGGCATGGTC
CCAGCCTCCTCGCTGGCGCCGGCTGGGCAACATGCTTCGGCATGGCGAATGGGACTTTTTTTTGCAAAAT
TTTCCAGATCGATTTCTTCTTCCTCTGTTCTTCGGCGTTCAATTTCTGGGGTTTTCTCTTCGTTTTCTGT
AACTGAAACCTAAAATTTGACCTAAAAAAAATCTCAAATAATATGATTCAGTGGTTTTGTACTTTTCAGT
TAGTTGAGTTTTGCAGTTCCGATGAGATAAACCAATACTAGTAGCTTGATAAACTATCGCCACCAATTTA
TTTTTGTTGCGATATTGTTACTTTCCTCAGTATGCAGCTTTGAAAAGACCAACCCTCTTATCCTTTAACA
ATGAACAGGTTTTTAGAGGTAGCTTGATGATTCCTGCACATGTGATCTTGGCTTCAGGCTTAATTTTCCA
GGTAAAGCATTATGAGATACTCTTATATCTCTTACATACTTTTGAGATAATGCACAAGAACTTCATAACT
ATATGCTTTAGTTTCTGCATTTGACACTGCCAAATTCATTAATCTCTAATATCTTTGTTGTTGATCTTTG
GTAGACATGGGTACTAGAAAAAGCAAACTACACCAAGGTAAAATACTTTTGTACAAACATAAACTCGTTA
TCACGGAACATCAATGGAGTGTATATCTAACGGAGTGTAGAAACATTTGATTATTGCAGGAAGCTATCTC
AGGATATTATCGGTTTATATGGAATCTCTTCTACGCAGAGTATCTGTTATTCCCCTTCCTCTAGCTTTCA
ATTTCATGGTGAGGATATGCAGTTTTCTTTGTATATCATTCTTCTTCTTCTTTGTAGCTTGGAGTCAAAA
TCGGTTCCTTCATGTACATACATCAAGGATATGTCCTTCTGAATTTTTATATCTTGCAATAAAAATGCTT
GTACCAATTGAAACACCAGCTTTTTGAGTTCTATGATCACTGACTTGGTTCTAACCAAAAAAAAAAAAAT
GTTTAATTTACATATCTAAAAGTAGGTTTAGGGAAACCTAAACAGTAAAATATTTGTATATTATTCGAAT
TTCACTCATCATAAAAACTTAAATTGCACCATAAAATTTTGTTTTACTATTAATGATGTAATTTGTGTAA
CTTAAGATAAAAATAATATTCCGTAAGTTAACCGGCTAAAACCACGTATAAACCAGGGAACCTGTTAAAC
CGGTTCTTTACTGGATAAAGAAATGAAAGCCCATGTAGACAGCTCCATTAGAGCCCAAACCCTAAATTTC
TCATCTATATAAAAGGAGTGACATTAGGGTTTTTGTTCGTCCTCTTAAAGCTACTCGTTTTCTCTGCCGT
CTCTCTCATTCGCGCGACGCAAACGATCTTCAGGTGATCTTCTTTCTCCAAATCCTCTCTCATAACTCTG
ATTTCGTACTTGTGTATTTGTGCTCACGCTCTGTTTCTCTCACCACAGCCTCTAGATGAAGCGTACCGCT
GATGGCAGCGAGTTCGAGAGCCCTAAGAAGAAGCGTAAGGTGTCAAAGCTCGAGAAGTTCACCAACTGCT
ACTCCCTGAGCAAGACCCTGAGGTTCAAGGCCATCCCAGTCGGCAAGACCCAGGAGAACATCGACAACAA
GAGGCTGCTCGTGGAGGACGAGAAGCGTGCCGAGGACTACAAGGGCGTGAAGAAGCTGCTCGACAGGTAC
TACCTGTCATTCATCAACGACGTCCTGCACTCAATCAAGCTGAAGAACCTGAACAACTACATCTCACTGT
TCCGTAAGAAGACCAGGACCGAGAAGGAGAACAAGGAGCTGGAGAACCTGGAGATCAACCTGCGTAAGGA
GATCGCCAAGGCTTTCAAGGGCAACGAGGGCTACAAGTCACTGTTCAAGAAGGACATCATCGAGACAATC
CTGCCAGAGTTCCTCGACGACAAGGACGAGATCGCCCTGGTCAACTCCTTCAACGGCTTCACCACCGCCT
TCACTGGCTTCTTCAGGAACAGAGAGAACATGTTCTCTGAGGAGGCCAAGTCCACCTCTATCGCCTTCAG
GTGCATCAACGAGAACCTCACCCGTTACATCTCCAACATGGACATCTTCGAGAAGGTGGACGCCATCTTC
GACAAGCACGAGGTGCAGGAGATCAAGGAGAAGATCCTCAACTCCGACTACGACGTGGAGGACTTCTTCG
AGGGTGAGTTCTTCAACTTCGTGCTCACTCAGGAGGGTATCGACGTGTACAACGCTATCATCGGTGGCTT
CGTGACTGAGTCCGGTGAGAAGATCAAGGGCCTGAACGAGTACATCAACCTGTACAACCAGAAGACCAAG
CAGAAGCTGCCAAAGTTCAAGCCTCTGTACAAGCAGGTCCTGTCAGACAGAGAGTCACTGTCATTCTACG
GCGAGGGCTACACTTCCGACGAGGAGGTCCTGGAGGTGTTCAGGAACACCCTCAACAAGAACTCCGAGAT
CTTCTCTAGCATCAAGAAGCTCGAGAAGCTGTTCAAGAACTTCGACGAGTACTCTAGCGCTGGCATCTTC
GTGAAGAACGGACCTGCCATCTCCACCATCTCCAAGGACATCTTCGGCGAGTGGAACGTGATCAGAGACA
AGTGGAACGCCGAGTACGACGATATTCACCTCAAGAAGAAGGCCGTCGTCACCGAGAAGTACGAGGACGA
CAGACGTAAGAGCTTCAAGAAGATCGGCTCCTTCAGCCTGGAGCAGCTGCAGGAGTACGCTGACGCTGAC
CTGAGCGTCGTCGAGAAGCTGAAGGAGATCATCATCCAGAAGGTCGATGAGATCTACAAGGTCTACGGCT
CTAGCGAGAAGCTGTTCGACGCTGACTTCGTGCTGGAGAAGTCACTGAAGAAGAACGACGCTGTCGTCGC
TATCATGAAGGACCTGCTCGACAGCGTGAAGTCATTCGAGAACTACATCAAGGCTTTCTTCGGCGAGGGC
AAGGAGACTAACAGAGACGAGTCATTCTACGGCGACTTCGTCCTCGCTTACGACATCCTGCTCAAGGTGG
ACCACATCTACGACGCCATCAGAAACTACGTGACACAGAAGCCCTACAGCAAGGACAAGTTCAAGCTCTA
CTTCCAGAACCCACAGTTCATGGGCGGCTGGGACAAGGACAAGGAGACTGACTACAGGGCCACCATCCTG
AGGTACGGTTCAAAGTACTACCTGGCCATCATGGACAAGAAGTACGCCAAGTGCCTCCAGAAGATCGACA
AGGACGACGTCAACGGCAACTACGAGAAGATCAACTACAAGCTGCTGCCCGGTCCCAACAAGATGCTCCC
AAAGGTGTTCTTCAGCAAGAAGTGGATGGCCTACTACAACCCAAGCGAGGACATCCAGAAGATCTACAAG
AACGGCACCTTCAAGAAGGGCGACATGTTCAACCTGAACGACTGCCACAAGCTGATCGACTTCTTCAAGG
ACTCAATCAGCAGATACCCAAAGTGGTCTAACGCCTACGACTTCAACTTCTCCGAGACTGAGAAGTACAA
GGACATCGCCGGCTTCTACCGTGAGGTGGAGGAGCAGGGCTACAAGGTGTCATTCGAGTCCGCCAGCAAG
AAGGAGGTGGACAAGCTCGTGGAGGAGGGCAAGCTCTACATGTTCCAGATCTACAACAAGGACTTCAGCG
ACAAGAGCCACGGCACACCTAACCTCCACACTATGTACTTCAAGCTGCTGTTCGACGAGAACAACCACGG
CCAGATCAGGCTGTCAGGTGGTGCTGAGCTGTTCATGCGTAGAGCCAGCCTCAAGAAGGAGGAGCTGGTC
GTGCACCCTGCTAACTCACCAATCGCCAACAAGAACCCTGACAACCCTAAGAAGACTACCACACTGAGCT
ACGACGTGTACAAGGACAAGAGGTTCTCCGAGGACCAGTACCTGCTGCACATCCCTATCGCTATCAACAA
GTGCCCAAAGAACATCTTCAAGATCAACACAGAGGTGAGAGTGCTGCTCAAGCACGACGACAACCCTTAC
GTCATCGGCATCGACAGAGGCGAGAGGAACCTGCTGTACATCGTCGTCGTGGACGGCAAGGGCAACATCG
TCGAGCAGTACTCCCTGAACGAGATCATCAACAACTTCAACGGCATCAGAATCAAGACCGACTACCACTC
CCTGCTCGACAAGAAGGAGAAGGAGCGTTTCGAGGCTAGACAGAACTGGACATCCATCGAGAACATCAAG
GAGCTGAAGGCTGGTTACATCTCTCAGGTCGTGCACAAGATCTGCGAGCTGGTGGAGAAGTACGACGCTG
TGATCGCTCTGGAGGACCTCAACTCCGGCTTCAAGAACTCCAGAGTGAAGGTGGAGAAGCAGGTCTACCA
GAAGTTCGAGAAGATGCTGATCGACAAGCTCAACTACATGGTCGATAAGAAGTCCAACCCATGCGCCACT
GGTGGTGCTCTCAAGGGTTACCAGATCACAAACAAGTTCGAGTCCTTCAAGTCCATGTCCACTCAGAACG
GCTTCATCTTCTACATCCCTGCTTGGCTGACCTCTAAGATCGATCCCTCAACCGGTTTCGTCAACCTGCT
CAAGACCAAGTACACCTCCATCGCCGACTCCAAGAAGTTCATCTCTAGCTTCGACAGAATCATGTATGTC
CCAGAGGAGGACCTGTTCGAGTTCGCCCTCGACTACAAGAACTTCTCCAGAACCGACGCCGACTACATCA
AGAAGTGGAAGCTCTACTCCTACGGCAACAGAATCAGGATCTTCAGAAACCCTAAGAAGAACAACGTCTT
CGACTGGGAGGAGGTGTGCCTGACCAGCGCCTACAAGGAGCTGTTCAACAAGTACGGCATCAACTACCAG
CAGGGTGACATCAGAGCCCTGCTGTGCGAGCAGTCTGACAAGGCTTTCTACTCTAGCTTCATGGCTCTGA
TGAGCCTGATGCTCCAGATGAGAAACTCAATCACAGGCAGAACCGACGTGGACTTCCTGATCTCACCCGT
GAAGAACTCTGACGGCATCTTCTACGACAGCAGGAACTACGAGGCTCAGGAGAACGCTATCCTGCCAAAG
AACGCTGATGCTAACGGTGCTTACAACATCGCTAGGAAGGTCCTGTGGGCTATCGGCCAGTTCAAGAAGG
CTGAGGATGAGAAGCTGGATAAGGTCAAGATCGCTATCAGCAACAAGGAGTGGCTGGAGTACGCTCAGAC
ATCTGTGAAGCACTCTGGTGGATCTAAGAGGACTGCCGACGGATCTGAGTTCGAGTCACCCAAGAAGAAG
CGTAAGGTCGGATCTGGACCTGCTGCTAAGAGAGTCAAGCTCGACTGAGCTCAGAGCTTTCGTTCGTATC
ATCGGTTTCGACAACGTTCGTCAAGTTCAATGCATCAGTTTCATTGCGCACACACCAGAATCCTACTGAG
TTTGAGTATTATGGCATTGGGAAAACTGTTTTTCTTGTACCATTTGTTGTGCTTGTAATTTACTGTGTTT
TTTATTCGGTTTTCGCTATCGAACTGTGAAATGGAAATGGATGGAGAAGAGTTAATGAATGATATGGTCC
TTTTGTTCATTCTCAAATTAATATTATTTGTTTTTTCTCTTATTTGTTGTGTGTTGAATTTGAAATTATA
AGAGATATGCAAACATTTTGTTTTGAGTAAAAATGTGTCAAATCGTGGCCTCTAATGACCGAAGTTAATA
TGAGGAGTAAAACACTTGTAGTTGTACCATTATGCTTATTCACTAGGCAACAAATATATTTTCAGACCTA
GAAAAGCTGCAAATGTTACTGAATACAAGTATGTCCTCTTGTGTTTTAGACATTTATGAACTTTCCTTTA
TGTAATTTTCCAGAATCCTTGTCAGATTCTAATCATTGCTTTATAATTATAGTTATACTCATGGATTTGT
AGTTGAGTATGAAAATATTTTTTAATGCATTTTATGACTTGCCAATTGATTGACAACGAATTCGTAATCA
TGTCATAGCTGTTTCCTGTGTGAAATTGTTATCCGCTCACAATTCCACACAACATACGAGCCGGAAGCAT
AAAGTGTAAAGCCTGGGGTGCCTAATGAGTGAGCTAACTCACATTAATTGCGTTGCGCTCACTGCCCGCT
TTCCAGTCGGGAAACCTGTCGTGCCAGCTGCATTAATGAATCGGCCAACGCGCGGGGAGAGGCGGTTTGC
GTATTGGCTAGAGCAGCTTGCCAACATGGTGGAGCACGACACTCTCGTCTACTCCAAGAATATCAAAGAT
ACAGTCTCAGAAGACCAAAGGGCTATTGAGACTTTTCAACAAAGGGTAATATCGGGAAACCTCCTCGGAT
TCCATTGCCCAGCTATCTGTCACTTCATCAAAAGGACAGTAGAAAAGGAAGGTGGCACCTACAAATGCCA
TCATTGCGATAAAGGAAAGGCTATCGTTCAAGATGCCTCTGCCGACAGTGGTCCCAAAGATGGACCCCCA
CCCACGAGGAGCATCGTGGAAAAAGAAGACGTTCCAACCACGTCTTCAAAGCAAGTGGATTGATGTGATT
GGCAGACATACTGTCCCACAAATGAAGATGGAATCTGTAAAAGAAAACGCGTGAAATAATGCGTCTGACA
AAGGTTAGGTCGGCTGCCTTTAATCAATACCAAAGTGGTCCCTACCACGATGGAAAAACTGTGCAGTCGG
TTTGGCTTTTTCTGACGAACAAATAAGATTCGTGGCCGACAGGTGGGGGTCCACCATGTGAAGGCATCTT
CAGACTCCAATAATGGAGCAATGACGTAAGGGCTTACGAAATAAGTAAGGGTAGTTTGGGAAATGTCCAC
TCACCCGTCAGTCTATAAATACTTAGCCCCTCCCTCATTGTTAAGGGAGCAAAATCTCAGAGAGATAGTC
CTAGAGAGAGAAAGAGAGCAAGTAGCCTAGAAGTAGTCAAGGCGGCGAAGTATTCAGGCACGTGGCCAGG
AAGAAGAAAAGCCAAGACGACGAAAACAGGTAAGAGCTAAGCCTAGATGAGCCCCGAGAGGAGGCCAGCG
GACATTAGGAGGGCGACTGAGGCGGATATGCCAGCCGTCTGCACCATCGTCAATCACTACATCGAAACCT
CCACGGTGAACTTCAGGACAGAGCCGCAGGAGCCCCAGGAGTGGACTGACGATCTCGTCCGCCTGAGGGA
GCGCTACCCGTGGCTCGTCGCTGAGGTTGACGGCGAGGTGGCTGGGATCGCTTACGCTGGCCCCTGGAAG
GCGCGCAATGCTTACGATTGGACCGCCGAGAGCACGGTTTACGTGTCGCCAAGGCACCAGAGGACCGGCC
TCGGGTCAACACTGTACACTCATCTCCTGAAGTCCCTGGAGGCTCAGGGCTTCAAGAGCGTGGTCGCCGT
TATTGGCCTGCCAAACGACCCTTCTGTGCGGATGCACGAGGCCCTCGGCTACGCTCCACGCGGGATGCTG
AGGGCTGCTGGCTTCAAGCACGGGAATTGGCATGACGTGGGCTTCTGGCAGCTCGATTTCTCGCTGCCGG
TCCCGCCGAGGCCGGTGCTCCCCGTCACGGAGATCCTGAACTTCGACCTCCTGAAGCTGGCCGGCGATGT
CGAGTCTAACCCAGGGCCTATGATCGAGGTTAAGCCGATTAATGCGGAGGACACCTACGATCTCCGCCAC
AGGGTCCTGCGCCCAAATCAGCCTATCGAGGCGTGCATGTTCGAGTCTGACCTCACGCGCTCAGCGTTCC
ATCTGGGCGGGTTCTACGGCGGGAAGCTCATTTCAGTGGCGTCCTTCCACCAGGCTGAGCATAGCGAGCT
GCAGGGCAAGAAGCAGTACCAGCTCAGGGGCGTTGCTACACTGGAGGGCTACCGCGAGCAGAAGGCTGGC
TCCAGCCTCGTCAAGCACGCTGAGGAGATCCTGCGGAAGCGCGGCGCGGATATGATTTGGTGCAACGCTC
GGACCTCGGCCTCTGGCTACTACCGCAAGCTCGGCTTCTCGGAGCAGGGGGAGGTCTTCGACACCCCCCC
AGTTGGCCCCCATATTCTGATGTACAAGCGGATTACTTAGCTCGACGGCCATGCTAGAGTCCGCAAAAAT
CACCAGTCTCTCTCTACAAATCTATCTCTCTCTATTTTTCTCCAGAATAATGTGTGAGTAGTTCCCAGAT
AAGGGAATTAGGGTTCTTATAGGGTTTCGCTCATGTGTTGAGCATATAAGAAACCCTTAGTATGTATTTG
TATTTGTAAAATACTTCTATCAATAAAATTTCTAATTCCTAAAACCAAAATCCAGTGACCTAGTAATTCA
GTACATTAAAAACGTCCGCAATGTGTTATTAAGTTGTCTAAGCGTCAATTTGTTTACACCACAATATATC
CTGCCACCAGCCAGCCAACAGCTCCCCGACCGGCAGCTCGGCACAAAATCACCACTCGATACAGGCAGCC
CATCAGTCCGGGACGGCGTCAGCGGGAGAGCCGTTGTAAGGCGGCAGACTTTGCTCATGTTACCGATGCT
ATTCGGAAGAACGGCAACTAAGCTGCCGGGTTTGAAACACGGATGATCTCGCGGAGGGTAGCATGTTGAT
TGTAACGATGACAGAGCGTTGCTGCCTGTGATCACCGCGGCTGGCAAACAGCTATTATGGGTATTATGGG
TCTAGTGGGTTTCAAAATCGGCTCCGTCGATACTATGTTATACGCCAACTTTGAAAACAACTTTGAAAAA
GCTGTTTTCTGGTATTTAAGGTTTTAGAATGCAAGGAACAGTGAATTGGAGTTCGTCTTGTTATAATTAG
CTTCTTGGGGTATCTTTAAATACTGTAGAAAAGAGGAAGGAAATAATAAATGGCTAAAATGAGAATATCA
CCGGAATTGAAAAAACTGATCGAAAAATACCGCTGCGTAAAAGATACGGAAGGAATGTCTCCTGCTAAGG
TATATAAGCTGGTGGGAGAAAATGAAAACCTATATTTAAAAATGACGGACAGCCGGTATAAAGGGACCAC
CTATGATGTGGAACGGGAAAAGGACATGATGCTATGGCTGGAAGGAAAGCTGCCTGTTCCAAAGGTCCTG
CACTTTGAACGGCATGATGGCTGGAGCAATCTGCTCATGAGTGAGGCCGATGGCGTCCTTTGCTCGGAAG
AGTATGAAGATGAACAAAGCCCTGAAAAGATTATCGAGCTGTATGCGGAGTGCATCAGGCTCTTTCACTC
CATCGACATATCGGATTGTCCCTATACGAATAGCTTAGACAGCCGCTTAGCCGAATTGGATTACTTACTG
AATAACGATCTGGCCGATGTGGATTGCGAAAACTGGGAAGAAGACACTCCATTTAAAGATCCGCGCGAGC
TGTATGATTTTTTAAAGACGGAAAAGCCCGAAGAGGAACTTGTCTTTTCCCACGGCGACCTGGGAGACAG
CAACATCTTTGTGAAAGATGGCAAAGTAAGTGGCTTTATTGATCTTGGGAGAAGCGGCAGGGCGGACAAG
TGGTATGACATTGCCTTCTGCGTCCGGTCGATCAGGGAGGATATCGGGGAAGAACAGTATGTCGAGCTAT
TTTTTGACTTACTGGGGATCAAGCCTGATTGGGAGAAAATAAAATATTATATTTTACTGGATGAATTGTT
TTAGTACCTAATCTCGGGGACGTCTAACTACTAAGCGAGAGTAGGGAACTGCCAGGCACTGAGAGATCCC
CTCATAATTTCCCCAAAGCGTAACCATGTGTGAATAAATTTTGAGCTAGTAGGGTTGCAGCCACGAGTAA
GTCTTCCCTTGTTATTGTGTAGCCAGAATGCCGCAAAACTTCCATGCCTAAGCGAACTGTTGAGAGTACG
TTTCGATTTCTGACTGTGTTAGCCTGGAAGTGCTTGTCCCAACCTTGTTTCTGAGCATGAACGCCCGCAA
GCCAACATGTTAGTTGAAGCATCAGGGCGATTAGCAGCATGATATCAAAACGCTCTGAGCTGCTCGTTCG
GCTATGGCGTAGGCCTAGTCCGTAGGCAGGACTTTTCAAGTCTCGGAAGGTTTCTTCAATCTGCATTCGC
TTCGAATAGATATTAACAAGTTGTTTGGGTGTTCGAATTTCAACAGGTAAGTTAGTTGCTAGAATCCATG
GCTCCTTTGCCGACGCTGAGTAGATTTTAGGTGACGGGTGGTGACAATGAGTCCGTGTCGAGCGCTGATT
TTTTCGGCCTTTAGAGCGAGATTTATACAATAGAATTTGGCATGAGATTGGATTGCTTTTAGTCAGCCTC
TTATAGCCTAAAGTCTTTGAGTGACTAGATGACATATCATGTAAGTTGCTGATAGGTTTCCAGTTTTCCG
CTCCTAGGTCTGCATATTGTACTTTTCCTCTTACTCGACTTAACCAGTACCAACCCAGCTTCTCAACGGA
TTTATACCATGGCACTTTAAAGCCAGCATCACTGACAATGAGCGGTGTGGTGTTACTCGGTAGAATGCTC
GCAAGGTCGGCTAGAAATTGGTCATGAGCTTTCTTTGAACATTGCTCTGAAAGCGGGAACGCTTTCTCAT
AAAGAGTAACAGAACGACCGTGTAGTGCGACTGAAGCTCGCAATACCATAAGCCGTTTTTGCTCACGGAT
ATCAGACCAGTCAACAAGTACAATGGGCATCGTATTGCCCGAACAGATAAAGCTAGCATGCCAACGGTAT
ACAGCGAGTCGCTCTTTGTGGAGGTGACGATTACCTAACAATCGGTCGATTCGTTTGATGTTATGTTTTG
TTCTCGCTTTGGTTGGCAGGTTACGGCCAAGTTCGGTAAGAGTGAGAGTTTTACAGTCAAGTAAGGCGTG
GCAAGCCAACGTTAAGCTGTTGAGTCGTTTTAAGTGTAATTCGGGGCAGAATTGGTAAAGAGAGTCGTGT
AAAATATCGAGTTCGCACATTTTGTTGTCTGATTATTGATTTTTGGCGAAACCATTTGATCATATGACAA
GATGTGTATCTACCTTAACTTAATGATTTTGATAAAAATCATTAGGGGATTCATCAGTGCCAGGCATCAA
ATAAAACGAAAGGCTCAGTCGGAAGACTGGGCCTTTCGTTTTATCTGTTGTTTGTCGGTGAACGCTCTCC
TGAGTAGGACAAATCCGCCGGGAGCGGATTTGAACGTTGTGAAGCAACGGCCCGGAGGGTGGCGGGCAGG
ACGCCCGCCATAAACTGCCAGGCATCAAACTAAGCAGAAGGCCATCCTGACGGATGGCCTTTTTGCGTTT
CTACAAACTCTTCCTGTTAGATGCATGACCAAAATCCCTTAACGTGAGTTTTCGTTCCACTGAGCGTCAG
ACCCCGTAGAAAAGATCAAAGGATCTTCTTGAGATCCTTTTTTTCTGCGCGTAATCTGCTGCTTGCAAAC
AAAAAAACCACCGCTACCAGCGGTGGTTTGTTTGCCGGATCAAGAGCTACCAACTCTTTTTCCGAAGGTA
ACTGGCTTCAGCAGAGCGCAGATACCAAATACTGTCCTTCTAGTGTAGCCGTAGTTAGGCCACCACTTCA
AGAACTCTGTAGCACCGCCTACATACCTCGCTCTGCTAATCCTGTTACCAGTGGCTGCTGCCAGTGGCGA
TAAGTCGTGTCTTACCGGGTTGGACTCAAGACGATAGTTACCGGATAAGGCGCAGCGGTCGGGCTGAACG
GGGGGTTCGTGCACACAGCCCAGCTTGGAGCGAACGACCTACACCGAACTGAGATACCTACAGCGTGAGC
TATGAGAAAGCGCCACGCTTCCCGAAGGGAGAAAGGCGGACAGGTATCCGGTAAGCGGCAGGGTCGGAAC
AGGAGAGCGCACGAGGGAGCTTCCAGGGGGAAACGCCTGGTATCTTTATAGTCCTGTCGGGTTTCGCCAC
CTCTGACTTGAGCGTCGATTTTTGTGATGCTCGTCAGGGGGGCGGAGCCTATGGAAAAACGCCAGCAACG
CGGCCTTTTTACGGTTCCTGGCCTTTTGCTGGCCTTTTGCTCACATGTTCTTTCCTGCGTTATCCCCTGA
TTCTGTGGATAACCGTATTACCGCCTTTGAGTGAGCTGATACCGCTCGCCGCAGCCGAACGACCGAGCGC
AGCGAGTCAGTGAGCGAGGAAGCGGAAGAGCGCCTGATGCGGTATTTTCTCCTTACGCATCTGTGCGGTA
TTTCACACCGCATATGGTGCACTCTCAGTACAATCTGCTCTGATGCCGCATAGTTAAGCCAGTATACACT
CCGCTATCGCTACGTGACTGGGTCATGGCTGCGCCCCGACACCCGCCAACACCCGCTGACGCGCCCTGAC
GGGCTTGTCTGCTCCCGGCATCCGCTTACAGACAAGCTGTGACCGTCTCCGGGAGCTGCATGTGTCAGAG
GTTTTCACCGTCATCACCGAAACGCGCGAGGCAGGGTGCCTTGATGTGGGCGCCGGCGGTCGAGTGGCGA
CGGCGCGGCTTGTCCGCGCCCTGGTAGATTGCCTGGCCGTAGGCCAGCCATTTTTGAGCGGCCAGCGGCC
GCGATAGGCCGACGCGAAGCGGCGGGGCGTAGGGAGCGCAGCGACCGAAGGGTAGGCGCTTTTTGCAGCT
CTTCGGCTGTGCGCTGGCCAGACAGTTATGCACAGGCCAGGCGGGTTTTAAGAGTTTTAATAAGTTTTAA
AGAGTTTTAGGCGGAAAAATCGCCTTTTTTCTCTTTTATATCAGTCACTTACATGTGTGACCGGTTCCCA
ATGTACGGCTTTGGGTTCCCAATGTACGGGTTCCGGTTCCCAATGTACGGCTTTGGGTTCCCAATGTACG
TGCTATCCACAGGAAACAGACCTTTTCGACCTTTTTCCCCTGCTAGGGCAATTTGCCCTAGCATCTGCTC
CGTACATTAGGAACCGGCGGATGCTTCGCCCTCGATCAGGTTGCGGTAGCGCATGACTAGGATCGGGCCA
GCCTGCCCCGCCTCCTCCTTCAAATCGTACTCCGGCAGGTCATTTGACCCGATCAGCTTGCGCACGGTGA
AACAGAACTTCTTGAACTCTCCGGCGCTGCCACTGCGTTCGTAGATCGTCTTGAACAACCATCTGGCTTC
TGCCTTGCCTGCGGCGCGGCGTGCCAGGCGGTAGAGAAAACGGCCGATGCCGGGATCGATCAAAAAGTAA
TCGGGGTGAACCGTCAGCACGTCCGGGTTCTTGCCTTCTGTGATCTCGCGGTACATCCAATCAGCTAGCT
CGATCTCGATGTACTCCGGCCGCCCGGTTTCGCTCTTTACGATCTTGTAGCGGCTAATCAAGGCTTCACC
CTCGGATACCGTCACCAGGCGGCCGTTCTTGGCCTTCTTCGTACGCTGCATGGCAACGTGCGTGGTGTTT
AACCGAATGCAGGTTTCTACCAGGTCGTCTTTCTGCTTTCCGCCATCGGCTCGCCGGCAGAACTTGAGTA
CGTCCGCAACGTGTGGACGGAACACGCGGCCGGGCTTGTCTCCCTTCCCTTCCCGGTATCGGTTCATGGA
TTCGGTTAGATGGGAAACCGCCATCAGTACCAGGTCGTAATCCCACACACTGGCCATGCCGGCCGGCCCT
GCGGAAACCTCTACGTGCCCGTCTGGAAGCTCGTAGCGGATCACCTCGCCAGCTCGTCGGTCACGCTTCG
ACAGACGGAAAACGGCCACGTCCATGATGCTGCGACTATCGCGGGTGCCCACGTCATAGAGCATCGGAAC
GAAAAAATCTGGTTGCTCGTCGCCCTTGGGCGGCTTCCTAATCGACGGCGCACCGGCTGCCGGCGGTTGC
CGGGATTCTTTGCGGATTCGATCAGCGGCCGCTTGCCACGATTCACCGGGGCGTGCTTCTGCCTCGATGC
GTTGCCGCTGGGCGGCCTGCGCGGCCTTCAACTTCTCCACCAGGTCATCACCCAGCGCCGCGCCGATTTG
TACCGGGCCGGATGGTTTGCGACCGCTCACGCCGATTCCTCGGGCTTGGGGGTTCCAGTGCCATTGCAGG
GCCGGCAGGCAACCCAGCCGCTTACGCCTGGCCAACCGCCCGTTCCTCCACACATGGGGCATTCCACGGC
GTCGGTGCCTGGTTGTTCTTGATTTTCCATGCCGCCTCCTTTAGCCGCTAAAATTCATCTACTCATTTAT
TCATTTGCTCATTTACTCTGGTAGCTGCGCGATGTATTCAGATAGCAGCTCGGTAATGGTCTTGCCTTGG
CGTACCGCGTACATCTTCAGCTTGGTGTGATCCTCCGCCGGCAACTGAAAGTTGACCCGCTTCATGGCTG
GCGTGTCTGCCAGGCTGGCCAACGTTGCAGCCTTGCTGCTGCGTGCGCTCGGACGGCCGGCACTTAGCGT
GTTTGTGCTTTTGCTCATTTTCTCTTTACCTCATTAACTCAAATGAGTTTTGATTTAATTTCAGCGGCCA
GCGCCTGGACCTCGCGGGCAGCGTCGCCCTCGGGTTCTGATTCAAGAACGGTTGTGCCGGCGGCGGCAGT
GCCTGGGTAGCTCACGCGCTGCGTGATACGGGACTCAAGAATGGGCAGCTCGTACCCGGCCAGCGCCTCG
GCAACCTCACCGCCGATGCGCGTGCCTTTGATCGCCCGCGACACGACAAAGGCCGCTTGTAGCCTTCCAT
CCGTGACCTCAATGCGCTGCTTAACCAGCTCCACCAGGTCGGCGGTGGCCCATATGTCGTAAGGGCTTGG
CTGCACCGGAATCAGCACGAAGTCGGCTGCCTTGATCGCGGACACAGCCAAGTCCGCCGCCTGGGGCGCT
CCGTCGATCACTACGAAGTCGCGCCGGCCGATGGCCTTCACGTCGCGGTCAATCGTCGGGCGGTCGATGC
CGACAACGGTTAGCGGTTGATCTTCCCGCACGGCCGCCCAATCGCGGGCACTGCCCTGGGGATCGGAATC
GACTAACAGAACATCGGCCCCGGCGAGTTGCAGGGCGCGGGCTAGATGGGTTGCGATGGTCGTCTTGCCT
GACCCGCCTTTCTGGTTAAGTACAGCGATAACCTTCATGCGTTCCCCTTGCGTATTTGTTTATTTACTCA
TCGCATCATATACGCAGCGACCGCATGACGCAAGCTGTTTTACTCAAATACACATCACCTTTTTAGACGG
CGGCGCTCGGTTTCTTCAGCGGCCAAGCTGGCCGGCCAGGCCGCCAGCTTGGCATCAGACAAACCGGCCA
GGATTTCATGCAGCCGCACGGTTGAGACGTGCGCGGGCGGCTCGAACACGTACCCGGCCGCGATCATCTC
CGCCTCGATCTCTTCGGTAATGAAAAACGGTTCGTCCTGGCCGTCCTGGTGCGGTTTCATGCTTGTTCCT
CTTGGCGTTCATTCTCGGCGGCCGCCAGGGCGTCGGCCTCGGTCAATGCGTCCTCACGGAAGGCACCGCG
CCGCCTGGCCTCGGTGGGCGTCACTTCCTCGCTGCGCTCAAGTGCGCGGTACAGGGTCGAGCGATGCACG
CCAAGCAGTGCAGCCGCCTCTTTCACGGTGCGGCCTTCCTGGTCGATCAGCTCGCGGGCGTGCGCGATCT
GTGCCGGGGTGAGGGTAGGGCGGGGGCCAAACTTCACGCCTCGGGCCTTGGCGGCCTCGCGCCCGCTCCG
GGTGCGGTCGATGATTAGGGAACGCTCGAACTCGGCAATGCCGGCGAACACGGTCAACACCATGCGGCCG
GCCGGCGTGGTGGTGTCGGCCCACGGCTCTGCCAGGCTACGCAGGCCCGCGCCGGCCTCCTGGATGCGCT
CGGCAATGTCCAGTAGGTCGCGGGTGCTGCGGGCCAGGCGGTCTAGCCTGGTCACTGTCACAACGTCGCC
AGGGCGTAGGTGGTCAAGCATCCTGGCCAGCTCCGGGCGGTCGCGCCTGGTGCCGGTGATCTTCTCGGAA
AACAGCTTGGTGCAGCCGGCCGCGTGCAGTTCGGCCCGTTGGTTGGTCAAGTCCTGGTCGTCGGTGCTGA
CGCGGGCATAGCCCAGCAGGCCAGCGGCGGCGCTCTTGTTCATGGCGTAATGTCTCCGGTTCTAGTCGCA
AGTATTCTACTTTATGCGACTAAAACACGCGACAAGAAAACGCCAGGAAAAGGGCAGGGCGGCAGCCTGT
CGCGTAACTTAGGACTTGTGCGACATGTCGTTTTCAGAAGACGGCTGCACTGAACGTCAGAAGCCGACTG
CACTATAGCAGCGGAGGGGTTGGATCAAAGTACCCATAATACCCATAATAGCTGTTTGCCAGTACTTTGA
TCCCGAGGGGAACCCTGTGGTTGGCATGCACATACAAATGGACGAACGGATAAACCTTTTCACGCCCTTT
TAAATATCCGATTATTCTAATAAACGCTCTTTTCTCTTAG
